Addgene plasmid #225070: pET28:LanII-2C
Purpose: Expresses precursor peptide and lanthipeptide synthetase from LanII-2C (FAST-RiPPs) in E. coli
Depositing lab: Wilfred van der Donk. Depositing organization: University of Illinois at Urbana-Champaign. Publication: A scalable platform to discover antimicrobials of ribosomal origin. Ayikpoe RS, Shi C, Battiste AJ, Eslami SM, Ramesh S, Simon MA, Bothwell IR, Lee H, Rice AJ, Ren H, Tian Q, Harris LA, Sarksian R, Zhu L, Frerk AM, Precord TW, van der Donk WA, Mitchell DA, Zhao H. Nat Commun. 2022 Oct 17;13(1):6135. doi: 10.1038/s41467-022-33890-w. PubMed 36253467.
Backbone
  Vector backbone: pET28a
  Vector type: Bacterial Expression
Growth in bacteria
  Bacterial resistance: Kanamycin, 50 μg/mL
  Growth temperature: 37°C
  Growth strain: DH5alpha
  Copy number: High Copy
Gene/Insert
  Gene/Insert name: LanA (LanII-2C)
  Species: Coleofasciculus chthonoplastes
  Insert size (bp): 273
  Mutation: WT
  Promoter: T7
  Tag / fusion protein: His6 (N terminal on insert)
  Cloning method: Golden Gate
Terms and licenses: Academic/Nonprofit Terms; Industry Terms: Not Available to Industry
Depositor comments: Also encodes LanM (LanII-2C)
How to cite: pET28:LanII-2C was a gift from Wilfred van der Donk (Addgene plasmid # 225070 ; http://n2t.net/addgene:225070 ; RRID:Addgene_225070)
