[The description below was written by a language model from this plasmid's Addgene catalogue record and pLannotate feature annotations shown in this document.]
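Description:
pET28:LanII-2C is a bacterial expression plasmid built on the pET28a backbone for co-producing the two core components of a class II lanthipeptide biosynthetic gene cluster (designated LanII-2C in the FAST-RiPPs discovery platform) in E. coli. It replicates from a ColE1/pMB1-type origin with the adjacent bom and rop elements typical of pET vectors, carries an f1 origin, and is selected with kanamycin through the aph(3')-Ia gene. A lacI gene with its own promoter supplies lac repressor. The short tetracycline-resistance fragments and the AmpR promoter fragment in the annotation are non-functional backbone remnants.

The payload was assembled by Golden Gate cloning and is arranged as two separate transcription units, each with its own T7 promoter, lac operator and T7 terminator. The first, short cassette begins with a histidine tag (annotated as a fragment of a longer His tag, consistent with the recorded N-terminal His6) and matches the 273 bp wild-type LanA precursor peptide gene from the cyanobacterium Coleofasciculus chthonoplastes. The second cassette spans roughly 3.3 kb with no annotated coding feature. Its size and the depositor's comment indicate that it holds the cognate LanM lanthipeptide synthetase, although the feature table does not label it.

In a host that supplies T7 RNA polymerase, IPTG induction would drive both genes together. This lets the synthetase dehydrate and cyclise the tagged precursor in vivo, and the modified peptide can then be recovered by metal-affinity purification. The construct belongs to a scalable effort to express ribosomally synthesised, post-translationally modified peptides heterologously and screen them for antimicrobial activity.
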