Features (pLannotate 1.2.2; 19 found; start..end, strand, type, name):
      1..589     +  rep_origin     ori: high-copy-number ColE1/pMB1/pBR322/pUC origin of replication
    775..914     -  misc_feature   bom: basis of mobility region from pBR322
   1016..1207    -  CDS            rop: Rop protein, which maintains plasmids at low copy number; rop
   1224..1604    +  CDS            YPB1_ECOLX: Protein predicted: Swiss-Prot protein existence level 4. From Escherichia coli.
   1676..1967    -  CDS            TcR (fragment): tetracycline efflux protein; tet; confers resistance to tetracycline
   1982..2003    -  protein_bind   CAP binding site: CAP binding activates transcription in the presence of cAMP. E. coli catabolite activator protein
   2016..3098    -  CDS            lacI: lac repressor; lacI; The lac repressor binds to the lac operator to inhibit transcription in E. coli. This inhibition can be relieved by adding lactose or isopropyl-β-D-thiogalactopyranoside (IPTG).
   3099..3176    -  promoter       lacI promoter: lacI
   3184..3463    -  CDS            TcR (fragment): tetracycline efflux protein; tet; confers resistance to tetracycline
   3489..3507    +  promoter       T7 promoter: promoter for bacteriophage T7 RNA polymerase
   3508..3532    +  protein_bind   lac operator: The lac repressor binds to the lac operator to inhibit transcription in E. coli. This inhibition can be relieved by adding lactose or isopropyl-β-D-thiogalactopyranoside (IPTG). lac repressor encoded by lacI
   3549..3566    +  CDS            9xHis (fragment): 9xHis affinity tag
   3877..3924    +  terminator     T7 terminator: transcription terminator for bacteriophage T7 RNA polymerase
   3929..3947    +  promoter       T7 promoter: promoter for bacteriophage T7 RNA polymerase
   3948..3972    +  protein_bind   lac operator: The lac repressor binds to the lac operator to inhibit transcription in E. coli. This inhibition can be relieved by adding lactose or isopropyl-β-D-thiogalactopyranoside (IPTG). lac repressor encoded by lacI
   7281..7328    +  terminator     T7 terminator: transcription terminator for bacteriophage T7 RNA polymerase
   7369..7797    +  rep_origin     f1 ori (sequence partly withheld): f1 bacteriophage origin of replication; arrow indicates direction of (+) strand synthesis
   7850..7907    +  promoter       AmpR promoter (fragment): bla
   7916..8731    -  CDS            KanR: aminoglycoside phosphotransferase; aph(3')-Ia; confers resistance to kanamycin in bacteria or G418 (Geneticin®) in eukaryotes
>Addgene plasmid #225070 | pET28:LanII-2C | addgene full sequence | sequence record 447450 | Addgene NGS Result
TTGAGATCCTTTTTTTCTGCGCGTAATCTGCTGCTTGCAAACAAAAAAACCACCGCTACCAGCGGTGGTT
TGTTTGCCGGATCAAGAGCTACCAACTCTTTTTCCGAAGGTAACTGGCTTCAGCAGAGCGCAGATACCAA
ATACTGTCCTTCTAGTGTAGCCGTAGTTAGGCCACCACTTCAAGAACTCTGTAGCACCGCCTACATACCT
CGCTCTGCTAATCCTGTTACCAGTGGCTGCTGCCAGTGGCGATAAGTCGTGTCTTACCGGGTTGGACTCA
AGACGATAGTTACCGGATAAGGCGCAGCGGTCGGGCTGAACGGGGGGTTCGTGCACACAGCCCAGCTTGG
AGCGAACGACCTACACCGAACTGAGATACCTACAGCGTGAGCTATGAGAAAGCGCCACGCTTCCCGAAGG
GAGAAAGGCGGACAGGTATCCGGTAAGCGGCAGGGTCGGAACAGGAGAGCGCACGAGGGAGCTTCCAGGG
GGAAACGCCTGGTATCTTTATAGTCCTGTCGGGTTTCGCCACCTCTGACTTGAGCGTCGATTTTTGTGAT
GCTCGTCAGGGGGGCGGAGCCTATGGAAAAACGCCAGCAACGCGGCCTTTTTACGGTTCCTGGCCTTTTG
CTGGCCTTTTGCTCACATGTTCTTTCCTGCGTTATCCCCTGATTCTGTGGATAACCGTATTACCGCCTTT
GAGTGAGCTGATACCGCTCGCCGCAGCCGAACGACCGAGCGCAGCGAGTCAGTGAGCGAGGAAGCGGAAG
AGCGCCTGATGCGGTATTTTCTCCTTACGCATCTGTGCGGTATTTCACACCGCAATGGTGCACTCTCAGT
ACAATCTGCTCTGATGCCGCATAGTTAAGCCAGTATACACTCCGCTATCGCTACGTGACTGGGTCATGGC
TGCGCCCCGACACCCGCCAACACCCGCTGACGCGCCCTGACGGGCTTGTCTGCTCCCGGCATCCGCTTAC
AGACAAGCTGTGACCGTCTCCGGGAGCTGCATGTGTCAGAGGTTTTCACCGTCATCACCGAAACGCGCGA
GGCAGCTGCGGTAAAGCTCATCAGCGTGGTCGTGAAGCGATTCACAGATGTCTGCCTGTTCATCCGCGTC
CAGCTCGTTGAGTTTCTCCAGAAGCGTTAATGTCTGGCTTCTGATAAAGCGGGCCATGTTAAGGGCGGTT
TTTTCCTGTTTGGTCACTGATGCCTCCGTGTAAGGGGGATTTCTGTTCATGGGGGTAATGATACCGATGA
AACGAGAGAGGATGCTCACGATACGGGTTACTGATGATGAACATGCCCGGTTACTGGAACGTTGTGAGGG
TAAACAACTGGCGGTATGGATGCGGCGGGACCAGAGAAAAATCACTCAGGGTCAATGCCAGCGCTTCGTT
AATACAGATGTAGGTGTTCCACAGGGTAGCCAGCAGCATCCTGCGATGCAGATCCGGAACATAATGGTGC
AGGGCGCTGACTTCCGCGTTTCCAGACTTTACGAAACACGGAAACCGAAGACCATTCATGTTGTTGCTCA
GGTCGCAGACGTTTTGCAGCAGCAGTCGCTTCACGTTCGCTCGCGTATCGGTGATTCATTCTGCTAACCA
GTAAGGCAACCCCGCCAGCCTAGCCGGGTCCTCAACGACAGGAGCACGATCATGCGCACCCGTGGGGCCG
CCATGCCGGCGATAATGGCCTGCTTCTCGCCGAAACGTTTGGTGGCGGGACCAGTGACGAAGGCTTGAGC
GAGGGCGTGCAAGATTCCGAATACCGCAAGCGACAGGCCGATCATCGTCGCGCTCCAGCGAAAGCGGTCC
TCGCCGAAAATGACCCAGAGCGCTGCCGGCACCTGTCCTACGAGTTGCATGATAAAGAAGACAGTCATAA
GTGCGGCGACGATAGTCATGCCCCGCGCCCACCGGAAGGAGCTGACTGGGTTGAAGGCTCTCAAGGGCAT
CGGTCGAGATCCCGGTGCCTAATGAGTGAGCTAACTTACATTAATTGCGTTGCGCTCACTGCCCGCTTTC
CAGTCGGGAAACCTGTCGTGCCAGCTGCATTAATGAATCGGCCAACGCGCGGGGAGAGGCGGTTTGCGTA
TTGGGCGCCAGGGTGGTTTTTCTTTTCACCAGTGAGACGGGCAACAGCTGATTGCCCTTCACCGCCTGGC
CCTGAGAGAGTTGCAGCAAGCGGTCCACGCTGGTTTGCCCCAGCAGGCGAAAATCCTGTTTGATGGTGGT
TAACGGCGGGATATAACATGAGCTGTCTTCGGTATCGTCGTATCCCACTACCGAGATATCCGCACCAACG
CGCAGCCCGGACTCGGTAATGGCGCGCATTGCGCCCAGCGCCATCTGATCGTTGGCAACCAGCATCGCAG
TGGGAACGATGCCCTCATTCAGCATTTGCATGGTTTGTTGAAAACCGGACATGGCACTCCAGTCGCCTTC
CCGTTCCGCTATCGGCTGAATTTGATTGCGAGTGAGATATTTATGCCAGCCAGCCAGACGCAGACGCGCC
GAGACAGAACTTAATGGGCCCGCTAACAGCGCGATTTGCTGGTGACCCAATGCGACCAGATGCTCCACGC
CCAGTCGCGTACCGTCTTCATGGGAGAAAATAATACTGTTGATGGGTGTCTGGTCAGAGACATCAAGAAA
TAACGCCGGAACATTAGTGCAGGCAGCTTCCACAGCAATGGCATCCTGGTCATCCAGCGGATAGTTAATG
ATCAGCCCACTGACGCGTTGCGCGAGAAGATTGTGCACCGCCGCTTTACAGGCTTCGACGCCGCTTCGTT
CTACCATCGACACCACCACGCTGGCACCCAGTTGATCGGCGCGAGATTTAATCGCCGCGACAATTTGCGA
CGGCGCGTGCAGGGCCAGACTGGAGGTGGCAACGCCAATCAGCAACGACTGTTTGCCCGCCAGTTGTTGT
GCCACGCGGTTGGGAATGTAATTCAGCTCCGCCATCGCCGCTTCCACTTTTTCCCGCGTTTTCGCAGAAA
CGTGGCTGGCCTGGTTCACCACGCGGGAAACGGTCTGATAAGAGACACCGGCATACTCTGCGACATCGTA
TAACGTTACTGGTTTCACATTCACCACCCTGAATTGACTCTCTTCCGGGCGCTATCATGCCATACCGCGA
AAGGTTTTGCGCCATTCGATGGTGTCCGGGATCTCGACGCTCTCCCTTATGCGACTCCTGCATTAGGAAG
CAGCCCAGTAGTAGGTTGAGGCCGTTGAGCACCGCCGCCGCAAGGAATGGTGCATGCAAGGAGATGGCGC
CCAACAGTCCCCCGGCCACGGGGCCTGCCACCATACCCACGCCGAAACAAGCGCTCATGAGCCCGAAGTG
GCGAGCCCGATCTTCCCCATCGGTGATGTCGGCGATATAGGCGCCAGCAACCGCACCTGTGGCGCCGGTG
ATGCCGGCCACGATGCGTCCGGCGTAGAGGATCGAGATCTCGATCCCGCGAAATATGGTAATACGACTCA
CTATAGGGGAATTGTGAGCGGATAACAATTCCAAGGAGATATACAATGCACCACCACCACCACCACGCAA
TGTCTAACCTGGACATTATCCGCGCCTGGAAAGACGAAGAATATCGCAACTCGCTCTCCGATGAACAGCG
CGCGCAGCTGCCGGAGAATCCGGCGGGTATGATTGAGCTGTCCGATGAAGATATGGGTGCCATTAGTGGC
GGATTTGCGGCGTCTCGTTCGGTGTCTCGTCAAGGTGGCTGTTCATGCAGTTGTGGCGGCAATTGTTGTT
CCAAACCGCAAATCCAAAACATTGCCGCGTTACTGTAAGAAATACTAGGTAACTACAGGGACTCCGACGT
TATGTACGTTGCTCCGTCAGAGCGGTCTAGCATAACCCCTTGGGGCCTCTAAACGGGTCTTGAGGGGTTT
TTTGCCCTTAATACGACTCACTATAGGGGAATTGTGAGCGGATAACAATTCCAAGGAGATATACAATGCA
TCAGACCAGTTTCCAGAGTAGCGCGTGGTACAATGCCATCCCGTTGACCGAACGTATTACCTTTCTTCGC
ACTCAACAGTCGAAAACGCCGAAAGTGGAAGTCAACGTGGCCTTGGCCCAACGTCGCATGCAACGTTGGA
AAAGCCAGTTCCCGTTTACCAATGATTCGTATTTTGATCAGCGTCTGACCATGGACGCTATTACGGAAAA
GGAATTCATCTACCTCTTAGGTGAACCTACCGATGTTATGAAAACACGCTTTTCGGCTATCCCGGACTGG
CTGACAGATTTGGCTCAAGCATTCTTCCACCCTACTTATTCTAACGCAACCATTATCCTGCCGCCACAAA
AGCTTGGCGAGCAGAAGGAGTCAGGTTTCCTGTATGCCATTGAACCTCTGATTTCGCAGGGTCTGGATCG
TCTGCACGAAGGCATCCAGAAACTTATTCAAACTTATCAGAACTTACCTTTCGATCCGACGACGATCAAA
GCACTGCTGTTCGCAAACTTACCCGGCGAACTGTTATGGATGCTGAACCGCACCATGATCTTGGAATTGA
ATGTGGCACGCTTACAGGGACTGCTGGTTGGCGATCTGCCGGAAGATCGTTTTCAGTCGTTTCTGGAGCG
TCTGCATCAGCACGAGGTGGTGATCTTCATTCTGAAAGAATATCCGGTCCTGGCACGCCAACTTGTGATT
AGCATCAATCAGTGGGTGTCCTACTCGCTTGAATTCTTGCAGCATCTTTGCACTGATTGGAGTGATATCC
GTACAACCTTTAGCCCGGAAGCGGAAACCGGCGTTATGGTGCAAATCGACGGCGGTGTTAGTGACACGCA
CCGTGGCGGTCGCAGCGTGCTCATTGCCAAGTTCTCGTCGGGATTCCAGATTGTGTATAAACCGAAATCG
CTGGCCGTTGATGTTCACTTCCAACAGCTGCTGGAATGGCTGAACCAGCGTGGCAATTATCCACCTTTCC
GTACCATTAAAATCATTAATCGTGGCACTTACGGCTGGGTTGAATTCGTCACGGCAAAAGGATGCAATGA
TCCGGAATGTTTACAGAATTTCTACAAGCGTCAGGGTGGCTATCTGGCGCTGCTTTATGCATTAGAAGCC
ACGGATTTTCACCTGGAGAATTTAATTGCCGTTGGCGAACACCCGGTGTTAGTGGATCTTGAGAGCTTAT
TTCATCCGCGCATTGAATCTATCGATATCAAGAAGAGCGAACAGCTGGCCATCAACACCATTGATAATAG
TGTACTCCGCGTGGGCCTGCTTCCACAGCGCTTTTGGGCGAATGCGGAATCGGAAGGTGCGGAGATCTCT
GGCTTGGGTGGGAAAGAGGGTCAGCTTACGCCGCATCGCGTAAGCTACTCTGAAGAGATTGGTACCGACG
AAATGCGTGTGGCCCGCAAACAAATGCCCATGAGCGGCTCGCAAAACCGCCCGACTTTGAATGATGCAGA
AGTTAACGTTCTGGACTATACCGAAGCGATCATCACAGGCTTTACCAATATTTATCAACTTATTCTTCAG
TACCGTGACGAATTGCTTAGTGAAAATAGCCCGCTGGCACGCTTCGCCGAAGATGAAGTGCGCTTTCTTC
TGCGCCAAACGCGCAGCTATGGCCTCTTGTTACACGAGTCATTTCATCCCAATCTGCTGCGCAATGCACT
GGATCGTGATCGCTTCTTTGACCGTCTGTGGGTTGGCATTGAAAAGCAACCGTATCTGACCAAGGTGATC
GCGGCCGAACGCGATGATTTATGGCAGGGCGACATTCCGATGTTTACAACCCGCCCGAACTCGCGCGCTA
TCTGGTCATCTTTCAATAAGAAAATTGCGGATTTCTTTGATGAGACGGGCATGACCCTCGTCCAGCGTCG
TATTCAGCAACTGTCAAACGCGGATTTGAAACAGCAGATTTGGTTTGTGCGCGCATCCCTTTCAACCTTA
GCAATGGCCGAAGAACAGGCGAAATGGCCTACCTATCATCTGAATAAACCCCAAAACAGCGCGTCTTATG
AGCAGTTGGTTGCCGCGGCGCAGGTCGTAGGTGACCGCTTAGAGAAACTGGCGTTAAACGGCGAAAAGGA
TATTTCATGGATTGGTCTGACACTGATCGAAAAGCACTGGACATTAACCGCACTGGAAATTGATTTGTAC
GAAGGCTTACCGGGCGTTATCTTGTTTCTGGCGTATCTTGGCGCGCTTACCGAACAGAAGCGCTACACGG
CCTTAGCGAAAGCGGCGTTGGTAACCATGCAACGCCAGGTCGAATCCAGCCGCGAGTACATCAAATCACT
GGGCGGATTTAGCGGTTGGGGCGGCGTGATTTACACGCTGACCCAATTAGGAGTGCTTTGGAACGAACCG
GAGTTATTGACCGAAGCGGAATCTTTGGTAGAACAGTTCCCGAACCTCATTTCAAAAGATGAGCAACTGG
ACATTTTGTCTGGTACGGCTGGTGGGCTTGCCTCGCTGATCTCCCTGTATCGTTGCCGTCCGTCGCAGCG
CACCCTCGCCGCAGCCATTCAATGCGGGGAACGCCTGATCACAACCGCAAAACCGATGGAGTATGGTGTG
GGCTGGACAACCCAGATCGCGGAATTAAAACCGTTAACCGGTTTTAGCCATGGCGTTGCGGGTATCGCGT
GGGTTCTTCTGGAGCTCGCGTCCCTGACCGGCGAACAGCGTTTTAAAACTACCGCGCTTGCAGCAATTGA
ATACGAGCGTTCACTGTTCCGCCCTGAGGTGGGTAATTGGCCTGACCTGCGCGATTTCTCAAGCTCCATC
TTGGCGGACAAAGATGATAACCAGCCGACCTGTATGACGGCATGGTGCCATGGAGCCCCGGGCATCGGTC
TTGGCCGCCTGCGTAGTCTGCCTCACTTAGATGACGCGAAGATCCGTACCGAGATTGATACCGCTCTTAA
GACGACTCTGGAGCATGGTTTTGGCTCGAACCACTCGCTGTGCCACGGCGACCTGGGCAACCTCGAGCTC
TTGCTTCAGGCAAGCCAGACCTTTGATGATCCGCAGTGGAAAACTCAGGTGGATCGCTTTGCGGCTATTA
TCTTAGAATCTATTGATAAATACGGATGGTTGTGTGGCGTGCCGCTGGGTGTCGAAACCCCGGGTCTGAT
GACCGGACTGGCGGGCATCGGTTATGGCTTACTCCGTCTGGCTGCCCCCGATCGTGTTCCTTCAGTACTT
GTTCTTGAGCCACCTAAATTAAATCGCGCCGTGCAGAAGTCGACTGATTGCGCAATTGCGATCTAACGGT
CTAGCATAACCCCTTGGGGCCTCTAAACGGGTCTTGAGGGGTTTTTTGAGCGCTGAAAGGAGGAACTATA
TCCGGATTGGCGAATGGG
[124 nt withheld, positions 7369-7492]
C
[91 nt withheld, positions 7494-7584]
A
[49 nt withheld, positions 7586-7634]
CCTTTGACGTTGGAGTCCACGTTCTTT
[37 nt withheld, positions 7662-7698]
ACCCTATCTCGGTCTATTCTTTTGATTTATAAGGGATTTTGCCGATTTCGGCCTATTGGTTAAAAAATGA
GCTGATTTAACAAAAATTTAACGCGAATTTTAACAAAATATTAACGCTTACAATTTAGGTGGCACTTTTC
GGGGAAATGTGCGCGGAACCCCTATTTGTTTATTTTTCTAAATACATTCAAATATGTATCCGCTCATGAA
TTAATTCTTAGAAAAACTCATCGAGCATCAAATGAAACTGCAATTTATTCATATCAGGATTATCAATACC
ATATTTTTGAAAAAGCCGTTTCTGTAATGAAGGAGAAAACTCACCGAGGCAGTTCCATAGGATGGCAAGA
TCCTGGTATCGGTCTGCGATTCCGACTCGTCCAACATCAATACAACCTATTAATTTCCCCTCGTCAAAAA
TAAGGTTATCAAGTGAGAAATCACCATGAGTGACGACTGAATCCGGTGAGAATGGCAAAAGTTTATGCAT
TTCTTTCCAGACTTGTTCAACAGGCCAGCCATTACGCTCGTCATCAAAATCACTCGCATCAACCAAACCG
TTATTCATTCGTGATTGCGCCTGAGCGAGACGAAATACGCGATCGCTGTTAAAAGGACAATTACAAACAG
GAATCGAATGCAACCGGCGCAGGAACACTGCCAGCGCATCAACAATATTTTCACCTGAATCAGGATATTC
TTCTAATACCTGGAATGCTGTTTTCCCGGGGATCGCAGTGGTGAGTAACCATGCATCATCAGGAGTACGG
ATAAAATGCTTGATGGTCGGAAGAGGCATAAATTCCGTCAGCCAGTTTAGTCTGACCATCTCATCTGTAA
CATCATTGGCAACGCTACCTTTGCCATGTTTCAGAAACAACTCTGGCGCATCGGGCTTCCCATACAATCG
ATAGATTGTCGCACCTGATTGCCCGACATTATCGCGAGCCCATTTATACCCATATAAATCAGCATCCATG
TTGGAATTTAATCGCGGCCTAGAGCAAGACGTTTCCCGTTGAATATGGCTCATAACACCCCTTGTATTAC
TGTTTATGTAAGCAGACAGTTTTATTGTTCATGACCAAAATCCCTTAACGTGAGTTTTCGTTCCACTGAG
CGTCAGACCCCGTAGAAAAGATCAAAGGATCTTC
